Addgene plasmid #238807: SmBiT-CRAF BiBiT-Ready Vector
Depositing lab: Promega Corporation.
Backbone
  Vector backbone: pFN218K SmBiT CMV-Blast Flexi Vector
  Vector type: Mammalian Expression
  Selectable markers: Blasticidin
Growth in bacteria
  Bacterial resistance: Kanamycin, 50 μg/mL
  Growth temperature: 37°C
  Growth strain: DH5alpha
  Copy number: High Copy
Gene/Insert
  Gene/Insert name: CRAF
  Species: H. sapiens (human)
  Mutation: None
  Entrez Gene: RAF1 (a.k.a. CMD1NN, CRAF, NS5, Raf-1, c-Raf)
  Promoter: CMV
  Tag / fusion protein: SmBiT (N terminal on backbone)
  Cloning method: Other
How to cite: SmBiT-CRAF BiBiT-Ready Vector was a gift from Promega Corporation (Addgene plasmid # 238807 ; http://n2t.net/addgene:238807 ; RRID:Addgene_238807)
