[The description below was written by a language model from this plasmid's Addgene catalogue record and pLannotate feature annotations shown in this document.]
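Description:
SmBiT-CRAF BiBiT-Ready Vector is a mammalian expression plasmid built on the pFN218K SmBiT CMV-Blast Flexi Vector backbone. It encodes wild-type human CRAF (RAF1), the serine/threonine kinase that links Ras GTPases to the MAPK/ERK cascade, fused at its N terminus to the SmBiT tag supplied by the backbone. SmBiT is the small peptide component of the split NanoLuc (NanoBiT) luciferase system, which produces luminescence only when brought together with its larger complementary subunit. The tag itself is not annotated in the feature table, although there is unannotated space between the T7 promoter and the start of the RAF1 coding sequence where it would be expected to lie.

Expression is driven by the CMV immediate early enhancer and promoter, followed by a chimeric β-globin/immunoglobulin intron that generally improves transcript processing. A T7 promoter just upstream of the open reading frame would permit in vitro transcription. A short multiple cloning site remnant and an SV40 polyadenylation signal lie downstream of RAF1. The plasmid replicates in E. coli at high copy from a ColE1/pUC-type origin and is selected with kanamycin through a neo (nptII) gene under the bacterial EM7 promoter. A single loxP site sits immediately upstream of this cassette; its purpose is not stated in the record. For selection in mammalian cells, a separate cassette places the blasticidin S deaminase gene under the SV40 enhancer/early promoter with a synthetic poly(A) signal.

The record does not spell out the intended application or define "BiBiT-Ready". The design is consistent with luminescence complementation assays reporting on CRAF protein interactions or proximity in live cells, with blasticidin allowing stable line generation.
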