Features (pLannotate 1.2.2; 17 found; start..end, strand, type, name):
     24..105     -  polyA_signal   SV40 poly(A) signal: SV40 polyadenylation signal
    128..211     -  CDS            large T antigen (fragment): large T antigen from SV40 (simian virus 40)
    276..641     +  enhancer       CMV enhancer: human cytomegalovirus immediate early enhancer
    643..842     +  promoter       CMV promoter: human cytomegalovirus (CMV) immediate early promoter
    981..1113    +  intron         chimeric intron: chimera between introns from human β-globin and immunoglobulin heavy chain genes
   1157..1175    +  promoter       T7 promoter: promoter for bacteriophage T7 RNA polymerase
   1279..3222    +  CDS            RAF1 (sequence withheld): RAF1_HUMAN - Also known as RAF. Experimental evidence at protein level: Swiss-Prot protein existence level 1. Serine/threonine-protein kinase that acts as a regulatory link between the membrane-associated Ras GTPases and the MAPK/ERK cascade, and this critical regulatory link functions as a switch determining cell fate decisions including proliferation, differentiation, apoptosis, survival and oncogenic transformation. RAF1 activation initiates a mitogen-activated protein kinase (MAPK) cascade that comprises a sequential phosphorylation of the dual-specific MAPK kinases (MAP2K1/MEK1 and MAP2K2
   3231..3286    +  misc_feature   MCS: pUC18/19 multiple cloning site
   3335..3456    -  polyA_signal   SV40 poly(A) signal: SV40 polyadenylation signal
   3479..3547    -  CDS            large T antigen (fragment): large T antigen from SV40 (simian virus 40)
   3571..3604    +  protein_bind   loxP: Cre-mediated recombination occurs in the 8-bp core sequence (GCATACAT). Cre recombinase
   3614..3661    +  promoter       EM7 promoter: synthetic bacterial promoter&nbsp
   3693..4484    +  CDS            neo: KKA2_KLEPN - Also known as kan, nptII. Experimental evidence at protein level: Swiss-Prot protein existence level 1. Resistance to kanamycin, neomycin, paromomycin, ribostamycin, butirosin and gentamicin B. From Klebsiella pneumoniae.
   4645..5233    -  rep_origin     ori: high-copy-number ColE1/pMB1/pBR322/pUC origin of replication
   5359..5407    -  polyA_signal   poly(A) signal: synthetic polyadenylation signal
   5431..5829    -  CDS            BSD: blasticidin S deaminase; Aspergillus terreus BSD; confers resistance to blasticidin
   5860..6217    -  promoter       SV40 promoter: SV40 enhancer and early promoter
>Addgene plasmid #238807 | SmBiT-CRAF BiBiT-Ready Vector | addgene full sequence | sequence record 479917 | Addgene NGS Result
AAGACGCGTTAATTAAGACGTCGGCAGTGAAAAAAATGCTTTATTTGTGAAATTTGTGATGCTATTGCTT
TATTTGTAACCATTATAAGCTGCAATAAACAAGTTAACAACAACAATTGCATTCATTTTATGTTTCAGGT
TCAGGGGGAGGTGTGGGAGGTTTTTTAAAGCAAGTAAAACCTCTACAAATGTGGTATGGCTGATTATGAT
CCGCGGCCGCAATACGTCGACGTTATCAGCTGACTTCGTACGAGAGCCTAGGATTATGGCGCGCCACTAG
TTATTAATAGTAATCAATTACGGGGTCATTAGTTCATAGCCCATATATGGAGTTCCGCGTTACATAACTT
ACGGTAAATGGCCCGCCTGGCTGACCGCCCAACGACCCCCGCCCATTGACGTCAATAATGACGTATGTTC
CCATAGTAACGCCAATAGGGACTTTCCATTGACGTCAATGGGTGGAGTATTTACGGTAAACTGCCCACTT
GGCAGTACATCAAGTGTATCATATGCCAAGTCCGCCCCCTATTGACGTCAATGACGGTAAATGGCCCGCC
TGGCATTATGCCCAGTACATGACCTTACGGGACTTTCCTACTTGGCAGTACATCTACGTATTAGTCATCG
CTATTACCATGGTGATGCGGTTTTGGCAGTACACCAATGGGCGTGGATAGCGGTTTGACTCACGGGGATT
TCCAAGTCTCCACCCCATTGACGTCAATGGGAGTTTGTTTTGGCACCAAAATCAACGGGACTTTCCAAAA
TGTCGTAATAACCCCGCCCCGTTGACGCAAATGGGCGGTAGGCGTGTACGGTGGGAGGTCTATATAAGCA
GAGCTGGTTTAGTGAACCGTCAGATCACTAGAAGCTTTATTGCGGTAGTTTATCACAGTTAAATTGCTAA
CGCAGTCAGTGCTTCTGACACAACAGTCTCGAACTTAAGCTGCAGAAGTTGGTCGTGAGGCACTGGGCAG
GTAAGTATCAAGGTTACAAGACAGGTTTAAGGAGACCAATAGAAACTGGGCTTGTCGAGACAGAGAAGAC
TCTTGCGTTTCTGATAGGCACCTATTGGTCTTACTGACATCCACTTTGCCTTTCTCTCCACAGGTGTCCA
CTCCCAGTTCAATTACAGCTCTTAAGGCTAGAGTATTAATACGACTCACTATAGGGCTAGCGCTCACCAT
GGTGACCGGCTACCGGCTGTTCGAGGAGATTCTCGGGAGCTCCGGTGGTGGCGGGAGCGGAGGTGGAGGC
TCGAGCGGTGCGATCGCC
[1947 nt withheld, positions 1279-3225]
TAAACGAATTCGGGCTCGGTACCCGGGGATCCTCTAGAGTCGACCTGCAGGCATGCAAGCTGATTTGGCT
GCTGCCACCGCTGAGCAAGGCCGCTTCGAGCAGACATGATAAGATACATTGATGAGTTTGGACAAACCAC
AACTAGAATGCAGTGAAAAAAATGCTTTATTTGTGAAATTTGTGATGCTATTGCTTTATTTGTAACCATT
ATAAGCTGCAATAAACAAGTTAACAACAACAATTGCATTCATTTTATGTTTCAGGTTCAGGGGGAGATGT
GGGAGGTTTTTTTAAGCAAGTAAAACCTCTACAAATGTGGTAAAATCTTAATTAAGAATTCTAATATAAC
TTCGTATAGCATACATTATACGAAGTTATGGATCCACTGTTGACAATTAATCATCGGCATAGTATATCGG
CATAGTATAATACGACAAGGTGAGGAACTAAACCCAGGAGGCAGATCATGATTGAACAAGATGGATTGCA
CGCAGGTTCTCCGGCCGCTTGGGTGGAGAGGCTATTCGGCTATGACTGGGCACAACAGACAATCGGCTGC
TCTGATGCCGCCGTGTTCCGGCTGTCAGCGCAGGGGCGCCCGGTTCTTTTTGTCAAGACCGACCTGTCCG
GTGCCCTGAATGAACTGCAGGACGAGGCAGCGCGGCTATCGTGGCTGGCCACGACGGGCGTTCCTTGCGC
AGCTGTGCTCGACGTTGTCACTGAAGCGGGAAGGGACTGGCTGCTATTGGGCGAAGTGCCGGGGCAGGAT
CTCCTGTCATCTCACCTTGCTCCTGCCGAGAAAGTATCCATCATGGCTGATGCAATGCGGCGGCTGCATA
CGCTTGATCCGGCTACCTGCCCATTCGACCACCAAGCGAAACATCGCATCGAGCGAGCACGTACTCGGAT
GGAAGCCGGTCTTGTCGATCAGGATGATCTGGACGAAGAGCATCAGGGGCTCGCGCCAGCCGAACTGTTC
GCCAGGCTCAAGGCGCGCATGCCCGACGGCGAGGATCTCGTCGTGACCCATGGCGATGCCTGCTTGCCGA
ATATCATGGTGGAAAATGGCCGCTTTTCTGGATTCATCGACTGTGGCCGGCTGGGTGTGGCGGACCGCTA
TCAGGACATAGCGTTGGCTACCCGTGATATTGCTGAAGAGCTTGGCGGCGAATGGGCTGACCGCTTCCTC
GTGCTTTACGGTATCGCCGCTCCCGATTCGCAGCGCATCGCCTTCTATCGCCTTCTTGACGAGTTCTTCT
GATTCGAAATGACCGACCAAGCGACGCCCAACCGGTATCAGCTCACTCAAAGGCGGTAATACGGTTATCC
ACAGAATCAGGGGATAACGCAGGAAAGAACATGTGAGCAAAAGGCCAGCAAAAGGCCAGGAACCGTAAAA
AGGCCGCGTTGCTGGCGTTTTTCCATAGGCTCCGCCCCCCTGACGAGCATCACAAAAATCGACGCTCAAG
TCAGAGGTGGCGAAACCCGACAGGACTATAAAGATACCAGGCGTTTCCCCCTGGAAGCTCCCTCGTGCGC
TCTCCTGTTCCGACCCTGCCGCTTACCGGATACCTGTCCGCCTTTCTCCCTTCGGGAAGCGTGGCGCTTT
CTCATAGCTCACGCTGTAGGTATCTCAGTTCGGTGTAGGTCGTTCGCTCCAAGCTGGGCTGTGTGCACGA
ACCCCCCGTTCAGCCCGACCGCTGCGCCTTATCCGGTAACTATCGTCTTGAGTCCAACCCGGTAAGACAC
GACTTATCGCCACTGGCAGCAGCCACTGGTAACAGGATTAGCAGAGCGAGGTATGTAGGCGGTGCTACAG
AGTTCTTGAAGTGGTGGCCTAACTACGGCTACACTAGAAGGACAGTATTTGGTATCTGCGCTCTGCTGAA
GCCAGTTACCTTCGGAAAAAGAGTTGGTAGCTCTTGATCCGGCAAACAAACCACCGCTGGTAGCGGTGGT
TTTTTTGTTTGCAAGCAGCAGATTACGCGCAGAAAAAAAGGATTTCAAGAAGATCCTTTGATCTTTTCTA
CGGGGTCTGACGCTCAGTGGAACGAAAACTCACGTTAAGGGATTTTGGTCATGAGATTATCAAAAAGGAT
CTTCACCTAGATCCTTTTATAGTCCGGAATCGTCACACAAAAAACCAACACACAGATGTAATGAAAATAA
AGATATTTTATTGCGGCCATCGTGATGGCTAGAGTTTAGCCCTCCCACACATAACCAGAGGGCAGCAATT
CACGAATCCCAACTGCCGTCGGCTGTCCATCACTGTCCTTCACTATGGCTTTGATCCCAGGATGCAGATC
GAGAAGCACCTGTCGGCACCGTCCGCAGGGGCTCAAGATGCCCCTGTTCTCATTTCCGATCGCGACGATA
CAAGTCAGGTTGCCAGCTGCCGCAGCAGCAGCAGTGCCCAGCACCACGAGTTCTGCACAAGGTCCCCCAG
TAAAATGATATACATTGACACCAGTGAAGATGCGGCCGTCGCTAGAGAGAGCTGCGCTGGCGACGCTGTA
GTCTTCAGAGATGGGGATGCTGTTGATTGTAGCCGTTGCTCTTTCAATGAGGGTGGATTCTTCTTGAGAC
AAAGGCTTGGCCATGGTGGCGCTAGTGTCAGAAGAATCGAGCTTTTTGCAAAAGCCTAGGCCTCCAAAAA
AGCCTCCTCACTACTTCTGGAATAGCTCAGAGGCCGAGGCGGCCTCGGCCTCTGCATAAATAAAAAAAAT
TAGTCAGCCATGGGGCGGAGAATGGGCGGAACTGGGCGGAGTTAGGGGCGGGATGGGCGGAGTTAGGGGC
GGGACTATGGTTGCTGACTAATTGAGATGCATGCTTTGCATACTTCTGCCTGCTGGGGAGCCTGGGGACT
TTCCACACCTGGTTGCTGACTAATTGAGATGCATGCTTTGCATACTTCTGCCTGCTGGGGAGCCTGGGGA
CTTTCCACACCCTAACTGACACACATTCCACAGCTGGTTCTTTCCGCCTCAGAAGGTACCTAACCAAGTT
CCTCTTTCAGAGGTTATTTCAGGCCATGGTGCTGCGC
